Addgene plasmid #67717: pHMM
Purpose: Expression vector MBP/hexahistidine tagged variant of the MS2 coat protein
Depositing lab: Robert Batey & Jeffrey Kieft. Depositing organization: University of Colorado, Boulder. Publication: Improved native affinity purification of RNA. Batey RT, Kieft JS. RNA. 2007 Aug;13(8):1384-9. Epub 2007 Jun 4. 10.1261/rna.528007 PubMed 17548432.
Backbone
  Vector backbone: pET30b
  Backbone manufacturer: Novagen
  Backbone size w/o insert (bp): 5422
  Total vector size (bp): 6500
  Modifications to backbone: Insertion of sequence between NdeI and HindIII sites
  Vector type: Bacterial Expression
Growth in bacteria
  Bacterial resistance: Kanamycin, 50 μg/mL
  Growth temperature: 37°C
  Growth strain: DH5alpha
  Copy number: Low Copy
Gene/Insert
  Gene/Insert name: Hexahistidine/Maltose binding protein/MS2 coat protein fusion
  Species: Synthetic
  Insert size (bp): 1000
  Promoter: T7 RNA polymerase
  Tag / fusion protein: Hexahistidine tag (N terminal on insert)
  Cloning method: Restriction Enzyme; 5′ cloning site NdeI (not destroyed); 3′ cloning site HindIII (not destroyed)
  Sequencing primers: 5′ T7 forward; 3′ T7 reverse
Terms and licenses: Academic/Nonprofit Terms; Industry Terms: Not Available to Industry
Depositor comments: The MS2 coat protein in this plasmid contains the V29/dIFG mutations described in Lim and Peabody 1994 (Nucleic Acids Res. 1994 Sep 11;22(18):3748-52) which are reported to prevent coat protein multimerization and increase affinity for RNA.
How to cite: pHMM was a gift from Robert Batey & Jeffrey Kieft (Addgene plasmid # 67717 ; http://n2t.net/addgene:67717 ; RRID:Addgene_67717)
