[The description below was written by a language model from this plasmid's Addgene catalogue record and pLannotate feature annotations shown in this document.]
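Description:
pHMM is a bacterial expression plasmid built on the pET30b backbone for producing a tripartite fusion protein: an N-terminal hexahistidine tag, E. coli maltose binding protein (MBP, in a form lacking the signal sequence so it stays cytosolic), and the bacteriophage MS2 coat protein. The fusion was inserted between the NdeI and HindIII sites of the vector. Transcription is driven by a T7 promoter with an adjacent lac operator, followed by the T7 gene 10 ribosome binding site and ending at a T7 terminator. The plasmid-encoded lacI repressor keeps expression off until induction with IPTG in a host that supplies T7 RNA polymerase. A short His-tag fragment from the backbone is annotated downstream of the coat protein sequence, but the record does not indicate whether it is translated as part of the fusion.

The plasmid replicates from a pBR322-type ColE1 origin accompanied by rop and the bom region, consistent with its low-copy designation, and is selected with kanamycin through the aph(3')-Ia gene. An f1 origin is also present. Remnant tetracycline-resistance fragments in the annotation are backbone leftovers and are not functional markers. The assembled sequence is 6,769 nt, somewhat larger than the approximate catalogue total, and the annotated fusion is longer than the listed insert size of about 1 kb.

According to the depositor, the coat protein carries the V29/dlFG mutations, reported to prevent coat protein multimerization and to increase RNA affinity. The fusion thus serves as a soluble, tagged adaptor that binds RNAs carrying the MS2 hairpin. The associated publication concerns native affinity purification of RNA.
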