Features (pLannotate 1.2.2; 22 found; start..end, strand, type, name):
     26..73      -  terminator     T7 terminator: transcription terminator for bacteriophage T7 RNA polymerase
     81..130     -  CDS            SET1 (fragment): solubility-enhancement tag derived from T7 phage gene 10B
    140..157     -  CDS            9xHis (fragment): 9xHis affinity tag
    180..527     -  CDS            CAPSD_BPMS2 (fragment): Experimental evidence at protein level: Swiss-Prot protein existence level 1. Acts as a translational repressor of viral replicase synthesis late in infection. This latter function is the result of capsid protein interaction with an RNA hairpin which contains the replicase ribosome-binding site. From Escherichia phage MS2 (Bacteriophage MS2).
    550..569     -  misc_feature   MCS (fragment): pUC18/19 multiple cloning site
    570..1667    -  CDS            MBP: maltose binding protein from E. coli; malE (mutated); This version of the gene does not encode a signal sequence, so MBP will remain in the cytosol.
   1671..1691    -  CDS            7xHis: 6xHis affinity tag
   1702..1724    -  RBS            RBS: efficient ribosome binding site from bacteriophage T7 gene 10 (Olins and Rangwala, 1989)
   1739..1763    -  protein_bind   lac operator: The lac repressor binds to the lac operator to inhibit transcription in E. coli. This inhibition can be relieved by adding lactose or isopropyl-β-D-thiogalactopyranoside (IPTG). lac repressor encoded by lacI
   1764..1782    -  promoter       T7 promoter: promoter for bacteriophage T7 RNA polymerase
   1808..2087    +  CDS            TcR (fragment): tetracycline efflux protein; tet; confers resistance to tetracycline
   2095..2172    +  promoter       lacI promoter: lacI
   2173..3255    +  CDS            lacI: lac repressor; lacI; The lac repressor binds to the lac operator to inhibit transcription in E. coli. This inhibition can be relieved by adding lactose or isopropyl-β-D-thiogalactopyranoside (IPTG).
   3268..3289    +  protein_bind   CAP binding site: CAP binding activates transcription in the presence of cAMP. E. coli catabolite activator protein
   3304..3595    +  CDS            TcR (fragment): tetracycline efflux protein; tet; confers resistance to tetracycline
   3667..4047    -  CDS            YPB1_ECOLX: Protein predicted: Swiss-Prot protein existence level 4. From Escherichia coli.
   4064..4255    +  CDS            rop: Rop protein, which maintains plasmids at low copy number; rop
   4357..4499    +  misc_feature   bom: basis of mobility region from pBR322
   4685..5273    -  rep_origin     ori: high-copy-number ColE1/pMB1/pBR322/pUC origin of replication
   5395..6210    +  CDS            KanR: aminoglycoside phosphotransferase; aph(3')-Ia; confers resistance to kanamycin in bacteria or G418 (Geneticin®) in eukaryotes
   6219..6276    -  promoter       AmpR promoter (fragment): bla
   6303..6758    -  rep_origin     f1 ori (sequence partly withheld): f1 bacteriophage origin of replication; arrow indicates direction of (+) strand synthesis
>Addgene plasmid #67717 | pHMM | addgene full sequence | sequence record 120514 | Addgene assembled full plasmid sequence
ATCCGGATATAGTTCCTCCTTTCAGCAAAAAACCCCTCAAGACCCGTTTAGAGGCCCCAAGGGGTTATGC
TAGTTATTGCTCAGCGGTGGCAGCAGCCAACTCAGCTTCCTTTCGGGCTTTGTTAGCAGCCGGATCTCAG
TGGTGGTGGTGGTGGTGCTCGAGTGCGGCCGCAAGCTTAGTAGATGCCGGAGTTTGCTGCGATTGCTGAG
GGAATCGGGTTTCCATCTTTTAGGAGACCTTGCATTGCCTTAACAATAAGCTCGCAGTCGGAATTCGTGG
CGAAAATTGGAATGGTTAGTTCCATATTTAAGTACGAACGCCAGGCGCCTTTAGGCACCTCGACTTTGAT
GGTGTATTTGCGATTCTGCGCAGAGCTCTGACGAACGCTACAGGTTACTTTGTAAGCCTGTGAACGCGAG
TTAGAGCTGATCCATTCAGCGATCCCGTTAGCGAAGTTGCTTGGGGCGACAGTCACGTCGCCAGTTCCGC
CATTGTCGACGAGAACGAACTGAGTAAAGTTAGAAGCCCTACCCTCGATGGATCCCCGGCCGGGTACCGA
GCTCGAATTAGTCTGCGCGTCTTTCAGGGCTTCATCGACAGTCTGACGACCGCTGGCGGCGTTGATCACC
GCAGTACGCACGGCATACCAGAAAGCGGACATCTGCGGGATGTTCGGCATGATTTCACCTTTCTGGGCGT
TTTCCATGGTGGCGGCAATACGTGGATCTTTCGCCAACTCTTCCTCGTAAGACTTCAGCGCTACGGCACC
CAGCGGTTTGTCTTTATTAACCGCTTCCAGACCTTCATCAGTCAGCAGATAGTTTTCGAGGAACTCTTTC
GCCAGCTCTTTGTTCGGACTGGCGGCGTTAATACCTGCGCTCAGCACGCCAACGAACGGTTTGGATGGTT
GACCCTTGAAGGTCGGCAGTACCGTTACACCATAATTCACTTTGCTGGTGTCGATGTTGGACCATGCCCA
CGGGCCGTTGATGGTCATCGCTGTTTCGCCTTTATTAAAGGCAGCTTCTGCGATGGAGTAATCGGTGTCT
GCATTCATGTGTTTGTTTTTAATCAGGTCAACCAGGAAGGTCAGACCCGCTTTCGCGCCAGCGTTATCCA
CGCCCACGTCTTTAATGTCGTACTTGCCGTTTTCATACTTGAACGCATAACCCCCGTCAGCAGCAATCAG
CGGCCAGGTGAAGTACGGTTCTTGCAGGTTGAACATCAGCGCGCTCTTACCTTTCGCTTTCAGTTCTTTA
TCCAGCGCCGGGATCTCTTCCCAGGTTTTTGGCGGGTTCGGCAGCAGATCTTTGTTATAAATCAGCGATA
ACGCTTCAACAGCGATCGGGTAAGCAATCAGCTTGCCGTTGTAACGTACGGCATCCCAGGTAAACGGATA
CAGCTTGTCCTGGAACGCTTTGTCCGGGGTGATTTCAGCCAACAGGCCAGATTGAGCGTAGCCACCAAAG
CGGTCGTGTGCCCAGAAGATAATGTCAGGGCCATCGCCAGTTGCCGCAACCTGTGGGAATTTCTCTTCCA
GTTTATCCGGATGCTCAACGGTGACTTTAATTCCGGTATCTTTCTCGAATTTCTTACCGACTTCAGCGAG
ACCGTTATAGCCTTTATCGCCGTTAATCCAGATTACCAGTTTACCTTCTTCGATTTTGTGATGGTGATGG
TGATGGTGATGCATATGTATATCTCCTTCTTAAAGTTAAACAAAATTATTTCTAGAGGGGAATTGTTATC
CGCTCACAATTCCCCTATAGTGAGTCGTATTAATTTCGCGGGATCGAGATCGATCTCGATCCTCTACGCC
GGACGCATCGTGGCCGGCATCACCGGCGCCACAGGTGCGGTTGCTGGCGCCTATATCGCCGACATCACCG
ATGGGGAAGATCGGGCTCGCCACTTCGGGCTCATGAGCGCTTGTTTCGGCGTGGGTATGGTGGCAGGCCC
CGTGGCCGGGGGACTGTTGGGCGCCATCTCCTTGCATGCACCATTCCTTGCGGCGGCGGTGCTCAACGGC
CTCAACCTACTACTGGGCTGCTTCCTAATGCAGGAGTCGCATAAGGGAGAGCGTCGAGATCCCGGACACC
ATCGAATGGCGCAAAACCTTTCGCGGTATGGCATGATAGCGCCCGGAAGAGAGTCAATTCAGGGTGGTGA
ATGTGAAACCAGTAACGTTATACGATGTCGCAGAGTATGCCGGTGTCTCTTATCAGACCGTTTCCCGCGT
GGTGAACCAGGCCAGCCACGTTTCTGCGAAAACGCGGGAAAAAGTGGAAGCGGCGATGGCGGAGCTGAAT
TACATTCCCAACCGCGTGGCACAACAACTGGCGGGCAAACAGTCGTTGCTGATTGGCGTTGCCACCTCCA
GTCTGGCCCTGCACGCGCCGTCGCAAATTGTCGCGGCGATTAAATCTCGCGCCGATCAACTGGGTGCCAG
CGTGGTGGTGTCGATGGTAGAACGAAGCGGCGTCGAAGCCTGTAAAGCGGCGGTGCACAATCTTCTCGCG
CAACGCGTCAGTGGGCTGATCATTAACTATCCGCTGGATGACCAGGATGCCATTGCTGTGGAAGCTGCCT
GCACTAATGTTCCGGCGTTATTTCTTGATGTCTCTGACCAGACACCCATCAACAGTATTATTTTCTCCCA
TGAAGACGGTACGCGACTGGGCGTGGAGCATCTGGTCGCATTGGGTCACCAGCAAATCGCGCTGTTAGCG
GGCCCATTAAGTTCTGTCTCGGCGCGTCTGCGTCTGGCTGGCTGGCATAAATATCTCACTCGCAATCAAA
TTCAGCCGATAGCGGAACGGGAAGGCGACTGGAGTGCCATGTCCGGTTTTCAACAAACCATGCAAATGCT
GAATGAGGGCATCGTTCCCACTGCGATGCTGGTTGCCAACGATCAGATGGCGCTGGGCGCAATGCGCGCC
ATTACCGAGTCCGGGCTGCGCGTTGGTGCGGACATCTCGGTAGTGGGATACGACGATACCGAAGACAGCT
CATGTTATATCCCGCCGTTAACCACCATCAAACAGGATTTTCGCCTGCTGGGGCAAACCAGCGTGGACCG
CTTGCTGCAACTCTCTCAGGGCCAGGCGGTGAAGGGCAATCAGCTGTTGCCCGTCTCACTGGTGAAAAGA
AAAACCACCCTGGCGCCCAATACGCAAACCGCCTCTCCCCGCGCGTTGGCCGATTCATTAATGCAGCTGG
CACGACAGGTTTCCCGACTGGAAAGCGGGCAGTGAGCGCAACGCAATTAATGTAAGTTAGCTCACTCATT
AGGCACCGGGATCTCGACCGATGCCCTTGAGAGCCTTCAACCCAGTCAGCTCCTTCCGGTGGGCGCGGGG
CATGACTATCGTCGCCGCACTTATGACTGTCTTCTTTATCATGCAACTCGTAGGACAGGTGCCGGCAGCG
CTCTGGGTCATTTTCGGCGAGGACCGCTTTCGCTGGAGCGCGACGATGATCGGCCTGTCGCTTGCGGTAT
TCGGAATCTTGCACGCCCTCGCTCAAGCCTTCGTCACTGGTCCCGCCACCAAACGTTTCGGCGAGAAGCA
GGCCATTATCGCCGGCATGGCGGCCCCACGGGTGCGCATGATCGTGCTCCTGTCGTTGAGGACCCGGCTA
GGCTGGCGGGGTTGCCTTACTGGTTAGCAGAATGAATCACCGATACGCGAGCGAACGTGAAGCGACTGCT
GCTGCAAAACGTCTGCGACCTGAGCAACAACATGAATGGTCTTCGGTTTCCGTGTTTCGTAAAGTCTGGA
AACGCGGAAGTCAGCGCCCTGCACCATTATGTTCCGGATCTGCATCGCAGGATGCTGCTGGCTACCCTGT
GGAACACCTACATCTGTATTAACGAAGCGCTGGCATTGACCCTGAGTGATTTTTCTCTGGTCCCGCCGCA
TCCATACCGCCAGTTGTTTACCCTCACAACGTTCCAGTAACCGGGCATGTTCATCATCAGTAACCCGTAT
CGTGAGCATCCTCTCTCGTTTCATCGGTATCATTACCCCCATGAACAGAAATCCCCCTTACACGGAGGCA
TCAGTGACCAAACAGGAAAAAACCGCCCTTAACATGGCCCGCTTTATCAGAAGCCAGACATTAACGCTTC
TGGAGAAACTCAACGAGCTGGACGCGGATGAACAGGCAGACATCTGTGAATCGCTTCACGACCACGCTGA
TGAGCTTTACCGCAGCTGCCTCGCGCGTTTCGGTGATGACGGTGAAAACCTCTGACACATGCAGCTCCCG
GAGACGGTCACAGCTTGTCTGTAAGCGGATGCCGGGAGCAGACAAGCCCGTCAGGGCGCGTCAGCGGGTG
TTGGCGGGTGTCGGGGCGCAGCCATGACCCAGTCACGTAGCGATAGCGGAGTGTATACTGGCTTAACTAT
GCGGCATCAGAGCAGATTGTACTGAGAGTGCACCATATATGCGGTGTGAAATACCGCACAGATGCGTAAG
GAGAAAATACCGCATCAGGCGCTCTTCCGCTTCCTCGCTCACTGACTCGCTGCGCTCGGTCGTTCGGCTG
CGGCGAGCGGTATCAGCTCACTCAAAGGCGGTAATACGGTTATCCACAGAATCAGGGGATAACGCAGGAA
AGAACATGTGAGCAAAAGGCCAGCAAAAGGCCAGGAACCGTAAAAAGGCCGCGTTGCTGGCGTTTTTCCA
TAGGCTCCGCCCCCCTGACGAGCATCACAAAAATCGACGCTCAAGTCAGAGGTGGCGAAACCCGACAGGA
CTATAAAGATACCAGGCGTTTCCCCCTGGAAGCTCCCTCGTGCGCTCTCCTGTTCCGACCCTGCCGCTTA
CCGGATACCTGTCCGCCTTTCTCCCTTCGGGAAGCGTGGCGCTTTCTCATAGCTCACGCTGTAGGTATCT
CAGTTCGGTGTAGGTCGTTCGCTCCAAGCTGGGCTGTGTGCACGAACCCCCCGTTCAGCCCGACCGCTGC
GCCTTATCCGGTAACTATCGTCTTGAGTCCAACCCGGTAAGACACGACTTATCGCCACTGGCAGCAGCCA
CTGGTAACAGGATTAGCAGAGCGAGGTATGTAGGCGGTGCTACAGAGTTCTTGAAGTGGTGGCCTAACTA
CGGCTACACTAGAAGGACAGTATTTGGTATCTGCGCTCTGCTGAAGCCAGTTACCTTCGGAAAAAGAGTT
GGTAGCTCTTGATCCGGCAAACAAACCACCGCTGGTAGCGGTGGTTTTTTTGTTTGCAAGCAGCAGATTA
CGCGCAGAAAAAAAGGATCTCAAGAAGATCCTTTGATCTTTTCTACGGGGTCTGACGCTCAGTGGAACGA
AAACTCACGTTAAGGGATTTTGGTCATGAACAATAAAACTGTCTGCTTACATAAACAGTAATACAAGGGG
TGTTATGAGCCATATTCAACGGGAAACGTCTTGCTCTAGGCCGCGATTAAATTCCAACATGGATGCTGAT
TTATATGGGTATAAATGGGCTCGCGATAATGTCGGGCAATCAGGTGCGACAATCTATCGATTGTATGGGA
AGCCCGATGCGCCAGAGTTGTTTCTGAAACATGGCAAAGGTAGCGTTGCCAATGATGTTACAGATGAGAT
GGTCAGACTAAACTGGCTGACGGAATTTATGCCTCTTCCGACCATCAAGCATTTTATCCGTACTCCTGAT
GATGCATGGTTACTCACCACTGCGATCCCCGGGAAAACAGCATTCCAGGTATTAGAAGAATATCCTGATT
CAGGTGAAAATATTGTTGATGCGCTGGCAGTGTTCCTGCGCCGGTTGCATTCGATTCCTGTTTGTAATTG
TCCTTTTAACAGCGATCGCGTATTTCGTCTCGCTCAGGCGCAATCACGAATGAATAACGGTTTGGTTGAT
GCGAGTGATTTTGATGACGAGCGTAATGGCTGGCCTGTTGAACAAGTCTGGAAAGAAATGCATAAACTTT
TGCCATTCTCACCGGATTCAGTCGTCACTCATGGTGATTTCTCACTTGATAACCTTATTTTTGACGAGGG
GAAATTAATAGGTTGTATTGATGTTGGACGAGTCGGAATCGCAGACCGATACCAGGATCTTGCCATCCTA
TGGAACTGCCTCGGTGAGTTTTCTCCTTCATTACAGAAACGGCTTTTTCAAAAATATGGTATTGATAATC
CTGATATGAATAAATTGCAGTTTCATTTGATGCTCGATGAGTTTTTCTAAGAATTAATTCATGAGCGGAT
ACATATTTGAATGTATTTAGAAAAATAAACAAATAGGGGTTCCGCGCACATTTCCCCGAAAAGTGCCACC
TGAAATTGTAAACGTTAATATTTTGTTAAAATTCGCGTTAAATTTTTGTTAAATCAGCTCATTTTTTAAC
CAATAGGCCGAAATCGGCAAAATCCCTTATAAATCAAAAGAATAGACCGAGATAGGGT
[37 nt withheld, positions 6429-6465]
AAAGAACGTGGACTCCAACGTCAAAGG
[49 nt withheld, positions 6493-6541]
T
[91 nt withheld, positions 6543-6633]
G
[124 nt withheld, positions 6635-6758]
CCCATTCGCCA
