>Addgene plasmid #67717 | pHMM | depositor partial sequence | sequence record 117321 | C-terminal MS2 coat protein domain of hexahistidine/MBP/MS2 coat protein fusion
CCGAACATCCCGCAGATGTCCGCTTTCTGGTATGCCGTGCGTACTGCGGTGATCAACGCCGCCAGCGGTC
GTCAGACTGTCGATGAAGCCCTGAAAGACGCGCAGACTAATTCGAGCTCGGTACCCGGCCGGGGATCCAT
CGAGGGTAGGGCTTCTAACTTTACTCAGTTCGTTCTCGTCGACAATGGCGGAACTGGCGACGTGACTGTC
GCCCCAAGCAACTTCGCTAACGGGATCGCTGAATGGATCAGCTCTAACTCGCGTTCACAGGCTTACAAAG
TAACCTGTAGCGTTCGTCAGAGCTCTGCGCAGAATCGCAAATACACCATCAAAGTCGAGGTGCCTAAAGG
CGCCTGGCGTTCGTACTTAAATATGGAACTAACCATTCCAATTTTCGCCACGAATTCCGACTGCGAGCTT
ATTGTTAAGGCAATGCAAGGTCTCCTAAAAGATGGAAACCCGATTCCCTCAGCAATCGCAGCAAACTCCG
GCATCTAC
