>Addgene plasmid #67717 | pHMM | addgene partial sequence | sequence record 120512 | pBRrevBam 5'-GGTGATGTCGGCGATATAGG-3'
CTGTGGCGCCGGTGATGCCGGCCACGATGCGTCCGGCGTAGAGGATCGAGATCGATCTCGATCCCGCGAA
ATTAATACGACTCACTATAGGGGAATTGTGAGCGGATAACAATTCCCCTCTAGAAATAATTTTGTTTAAC
TTTAAGAAGGAGATATACATATGCATCACCATCACCATCACCATCACAAAATCGAAGAAGGTAAACTGGT
AATCTGGATTAACGGCGATAAAGGCTATAACGGTCTCGCTGAAGTCGGTAAGAAATTCGAGAAAGATACC
GGAATTAAAGTCACCGTTGAGCATCCGGATAAACTGGAAGAGAAATTCCCACAGGTTGCGGCAACTGGCG
ATGGCCCTGACATTATCTTCTGGGCACACGACCGCTTTGGTGGCTACGCTCAATCTGGCCTGTTGGCTGA
AATCACCCCGGACAAAGCGTTCCAGGACAAGCTGTATCCGTTTACCTGGGATGCCGTACGTTACAACGGC
AAGCTGATTGCTTACCCGATCGCTGTTGAAGCGTTATCGCTGATTTATAACAAAGATCTGCTGCCGAACC
CGCCAAAAACCTGGGAAGAGATCCCGGCGCTGGATAAAGAACTGAAAGCGAAAGGTAAGAGCGCGCTGAT
GTTCAACCTGCAAGAACCGTACTTCACCTGGCCGCTGATTGCTGCTGACGGGGGTTATGCGTTCAAGTAT
GAAAACGGCAAGTACGACATTAAAGACGTGGGCGTGGATAACGCTGGCGCGAAAGCGGGTCTGACCTTCC
TGGTTGACCTGATTAAAAACAAACACATGAATGCAGACACCGATTACTCCATCGCAGAAGCTGCCTTTAA
TAAAGGCGAAACAGCGATGACCATCAACGGCCCGTGGGCATGGTCCAACATCGACACCAGCAAAGTGAAT
TATGGTGTAACGGTACTGCCGACCTTCAAGGGTCAACCATCCAAACCGTTCGTTGGCGTGCTGAGCGCAG
GTATTAACGCCGCCAGTCCGAACAAAGAGCTGGCGAAAGAGTTCCTCGAAAACTATCTGCTGACTGATGA
AGGTCTGGAAGCGGTTAATAAAGACAAACCGCTGGGTGCCGTAGCGCTGAAGTCTTACGAGGAA
