>Addgene plasmid #67717 | pHMM | addgene partial sequence | sequence record 120513 | T7term 5'-GCTAGTTATTGCTCAGCGG-3'
GCTTCCTTTCGGGCTTTGTTAGCAGCCGGATCTCAGTGGTGGTGGTGGTGGTGCTCGAGTGCGGCCGCAA
GCTTAGTAGATGCCGGAGTTTGCTGCGATTGCTGAGGGAATCGGGTTTCCATCTTTTAGGAGACCTTGCA
TTGCCTTAACAATAAGCTCGCAGTCGGAATTCGTGGCGAAAATTGGAATGGTTAGTTCCATATTTAAGTA
CGAACGCCAGGCGCCTTTAGGCACCTCGACTTTGATGGTGTATTTGCGATTCTGCGCAGAGCTCTGACGA
ACGCTACAGGTTACTTTGTAAGCCTGTGAACGCGAGTTAGAGCTGATCCATTCAGCGATCCCGTTAGCGA
AGTTGCTTGGGGCGACAGTCACGTCGCCAGTTCCGCCATTGTCGACGAGAACGAACTGAGTAAAGTTAGA
AGCCCTACCCTCGATGGATCCCCGGCCGGGTACCGAGCTCGAATTAGTCTGCGCGTCTTTCAGGGCTTCA
TCGACAGTCTGACGACCGCTGGCGGCGTTGATCACCGCAGTACGCACGGCATACCAGAAAGCGGACATCT
GCGGGATGTTCGGCATGATTTCACCTTTCTGGGCGTTTTCCATGGTGGCGGCAATACGTGGATCTTTCGC
CAACTCTTCCTCGTAAGACTTCAGCGCTACGGCACCCAGCGGTTTGTCTTTATTAACCGCTTCCAGACCT
TCATCAGTCAGCAGATAGTTTTCGAGGAACTCTTTCGCCAGCTCTTTGTTCGGACTGGCGGCGTTAATAC
CTGCGCTCAGCACGCCAACGAACGGTTTGGATGGTTGACCCTTGAAGGTCGGCAGTACCGTTACACCATA
ATTCACTTTGCTGGTGTCGATGTTGGACCATGCCCACGGGCCGTTGATGGTCATCGCTGTTTCGCCTTTA
TTAAAGGCAGCTTCTGCGATGGAGTAATCGGTGTCTGCATTCATGTGTTTGTTTTTAATCAGGTCAACCA
GGAAGGTCAGACCCGCTTTCGCGCCAGCGTTATCCACGCCCACGTCTTTAATGTCGTACTTGCCGTTTTC
A
